Addgene plasmid #120176: jk95
Purpose: CAG:gfp:P2A:mycNRNX
Depositing lab: Anthony Zador. Depositing organization: Cold Spring Harbor Laboratory.
Backbone
  Vector backbone: paavCAG-Jx
  Vector type: AAV
Growth in bacteria
  Bacterial resistance: Ampicillin, 100 μg/mL
  Growth temperature: 30°C
  Growth strain: NEB Stable
  Copy number: Unknown
Gene/Insert
  Gene/Insert name: CAG:gfp:P2A:myc_NRXN
  Species: M. musculus (mouse), Synthetic
Terms and licenses: Academic/Nonprofit Terms; Industry Terms: Not Available to Industry
How to cite: jk95 was a gift from Anthony Zador (Addgene plasmid # 120176 ; http://n2t.net/addgene:120176 ; RRID:Addgene_120176)
