[The description below was written by a language model from this plasmid's Addgene catalogue record and pLannotate feature annotations shown in this document.]
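Description:
jk95 is an AAV transfer plasmid built on the paavCAG-Jx backbone, in which a mammalian expression cassette sits between two AAV2 inverted terminal repeats so that it can be packaged into recombinant adeno-associated virus when replication and capsid functions are supplied in trans. In bacteria it is maintained through a high-copy ColE1/pUC-type origin and selected with ampicillin via the β-lactamase gene. An f1 phage origin and remnants of a lac cloning region (lacI and lacZα fragments, lac promoter and operator) lie outside the ITRs as backbone leftovers. The record lists a recombination-deficient growth strain and reduced growth temperature, consistent with the usual concern about ITR instability.

The payload is driven by the CAG promoter, annotated here as a CMV enhancer fragment, the chicken β-actin promoter and associated chimeric intron sequences, which give strong, broadly active expression in mammalian cells. It directs a single bicistronic open reading frame: EGFP, followed according to the catalogue description by a P2A self-cleaving peptide, and then a myc-tagged mouse neurexin, which the annotation matches to neurexin 1β (Nrxn1), a presynaptic cell-surface adhesion protein that binds neuroligins. The P2A and myc tag are not annotated separately in the feature table, although a short gap between the EGFP and Nrxn1 features could accommodate the P2A. A WPRE downstream of the coding region enhances transcript stability and expression, and an SV40 polyadenylation signal terminates the transcript. Transduced cells would therefore be marked by green fluorescence while separately producing epitope-tagged neurexin. The record does not state a specific application beyond this expression design.
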