Features (pLannotate 1.2.2; 20 found; start..end, strand, type, name):
      2..94      +  CDS            lacI (fragment): lac repressor; lacI; The lac repressor binds to the lac operator to inhibit transcription in E. coli. This inhibition can be relieved by adding lactose or isopropyl-β-D-thiogalactopyranoside (IPTG).
    107..128     +  protein_bind   CAP binding site: CAP binding activates transcription in the presence of cAMP. E. coli catabolite activator protein
    143..173     +  promoter       lac promoter: promoter for the E. coli lac operon
    181..197     +  protein_bind   lac operator: The lac repressor binds to the lac operator to inhibit transcription in E. coli. This inhibition can be relieved by adding lactose or isopropyl-β-D-thiogalactopyranoside (IPTG). lac repressor encoded by lacI
    258..388     -  repeat_region  AAV2 ITR (fragment): inverted terminal repeat of adeno-associated virus serotype 2 inverted
    451..699     +  enhancer       CMV enhancer (fragment): human cytomegalovirus immediate early enhancer
    701..978     +  promoter       chicken β-actin promoter: No description available
    979..1115    +  intron         hybrid intron (fragment): hybrid between chicken β-actin (CBA) and minute virus of mice (MMV) introns (Gray et al., 2011)
   1204..1334    +  intron         chimeric intron (fragment): chimera between introns from chicken β-actin and rabbit β-globin
   1400..2116    +  CDS            EGFP: EGFP is a basic (constitutively fluorescent) green fluorescent protein published in 1996, derived from Aequorea victoria. It is reported to be a rapidly-maturing weak dimer with moderate acid sensitivity.
   2183..3532    +  CDS            Nrxn1: NRX1B_MOUSE - Experimental evidence at protein level: Swiss-Prot protein existence level 1. Neuronal cell surface protein that may be involved in cell recognition and cell adhesion by forming intracellular junctions through binding to neuroligins. May play a role in formation or maintenance of synaptic junctions. May mediate intracellular signaling. May play a role in angiogenesis (By similarity). From Mus musculus (Mouse).
   3548..4136    +  misc_feature   WPRE: woodchuck hepatitis virus posttranscriptional regulatory element
   4179..4300    -  polyA_signal   SV40 poly(A) signal: SV40 polyadenylation signal
   4323..4391    -  CDS            large T antigen (fragment): large T antigen from SV40 (simian virus 40)
   4462..4592    +  repeat_region  AAV2 ITR (fragment): inverted terminal repeat of adeno-associated virus serotype 2 inverted
   4606..4763    +  CDS            lacZα (fragment): LacZα fragment of β-galactosidase; lacZ fragment
   4768..5196    +  rep_origin     f1 ori (sequence partly withheld): f1 bacteriophage origin of replication; arrow indicates direction of (+) strand synthesis
   5249..5353    +  promoter       AmpR promoter: bla
   5354..6214    +  CDS            AmpR: β-lactamase; bla; confers resistance to ampicillin, carbenicillin, and related antibiotics
   6385..6973    +  rep_origin     ori: high-copy-number ColE1/pMB1/pBR322/pUC origin of replication
>Addgene plasmid #120176 | jk95 | depositor full sequence | sequence record 227831 | jk95 sequence 7154 bps
AGCGCCCAATACGCAAACCGCCTCTCCCCGCGCGTTGGCCGATTCATTAATGCAGCTGGCACGACAGGTT
TCCCGACTGGAAAGCGGGCAGTGAGCGCAACGCAATTAATGTGAGTTAGCTCACTCATTAGGCACCCCAG
GCTTTACACTTTATGCTTCCGGCTCGTATGTTGTGTGGAATTGTGAGCGGATAACAATTTCACACAGGAA
ACAGCTATGACCATGATTACGCCAGATTTAATTAAGGCCTTAATTAGGCTGCGCGCTCGCTCGCTCACTG
AGGCCGCCCGGGCAAAGCCCGGGCGTCGGGCGACCTTTGGTCGCCCGGCCTCAGTGAGCGAGCGAGCGCG
CAGAGAGGGAGTGGCCAACTCCATCACTAGGGGTTCCTTGTAGTTAATGATTAACCCGCCATGCTACTTA
TCTACGTAGCCATGCTCTAGGAAGATCGTACCATTGACGTCAATAATGACGTATGTTCCCATAGTAACGC
CAATAGGGACTTTCCATTGACGTCAATGGGTGGACTATTTACGGTAAACTGCCCACTTGGCAGTACATCA
AGTGTATCATATGCCAAGTACGCCCCCTATTGACGTCAATGACGGTAAATGGCCCGCCTGGCATTATGCC
CAGTACATGACCTTATGGGACTTTCCTACTTGGCAGTACATCTACGTATTAGTCATCGCTATTACCATGG
TCGAGGTGAGCCCCACGTTCTGCTTCACTCTCCCCATCTCCCCCCCCTCCCCACCCCCAATTTTGTATTT
ATTTATTTTTTAATTATTTTGTGCAGCGATGGGGGCGGGGGGGGGGGGGGGGCGCGCGCCAGGCGGGGCG
GGGCGGGGCGAGGGGCGGGGCGGGGCGAGGCGGAGAGGTGCGGCGGCAGCCAATCAGAGCGGCGCGCTCC
GAAAGTTTCCTTTTATGGCGAGGCGGCGGCGGCGGCGGCCCTATAAAAAGCGAAGCGCGCGGCGGGCGGG
AGTCGCTGCGACGCTGCCTTCGCCCCGTGCCCCGCTCCGCCGCCGCCTCGCGCCGCCCGCCCCGGCTCTG
ACTGACCGCGTTACTCCCACAGGTGAGCGGGCGGGACGGCCCTTCTCCTCCGGGCTGTAATTAGCGCTTG
GTTTAATGACGGCTTGTTTCTTTTCTGTGGCTGCGTGAAAGCCTTGAGGGGCTCCGGGAGGGCCCTTTGT
GCGGGGGGAGCGGCTCGGGGCTGTCCGCGGGGGGACGGCTGCCTTCGGGGGGGACGGGGCAGGGCGGGGT
TCGGCTTCTGGCGTGTGACCGGCGGCTCTAGAGCCTCTGCTAACCATGTTCATGCCTTCTTCTTTTTCCT
ACAGCTCCTGGGCAACGTGCTGGTTATTGTGCTGTCTCATCATTTTGGCAAAGAATTGGATCTGCCACCA
TGGTGAGCAAGGGCGAGGAGCTGTTCACCGGGGTGGTGCCCATCCTGGTCGAGCTGGACGGCGACGTAAA
CGGCCACAAGTTCAGCGTGTCCGGCGAGGGCGAGGGCGATGCCACCTACGGCAAGCTGACCCTGAAGTTC
ATCTGCACCACCGGCAAGCTGCCCGTGCCCTGGCCCACCCTCGTGACCACCCTGACCTACGGCGTGCAGT
GCTTCAGCCGCTACCCCGACCACATGAAGCAGCACGACTTCTTCAAGTCCGCCATGCCCGAAGGCTACGT
CCAGGAGCGCACCATCTTCTTCAAGGACGACGGCAACTACAAGACCCGCGCCGAGGTGAAGTTCGAGGGC
GACACCCTGGTGAACCGCATCGAGCTGAAGGGCATCGACTTCAAGGAGGACGGCAACATCCTGGGGCACA
AGCTGGAGTACAACTACAACAGCCACAACGTCTATATCATGGCCGACAAGCAGAAGAACGGCATCAAGGT
GAACTTCAAGATCCGCCACAACATCGAGGACGGCAGCGTGCAGCTCGCCGACCACTACCAGCAGAACACC
CCCATCGGCGACGGCCCCGTGCTGCTGCCCGACAACCACTACCTGAGCACCCAGTCCGCCCTGAGCAAAG
ACCCCAACGAGAAGCGCGATCACATGGTCCTGCTGGAGTTCGTGACCGCCGCCGGGATCACTCTCGGCAT
GGACGAGCTGTACAAGGGAAGCGGAGCTACTAACTTCAGCCTGCTGAAGCAGGCTGGAGACGTGGAGGAG
AACCCTGGACCTATGTACCAGAGGATGCTCCGGTGCGGCGCCGATCTGGGATCGCCCGGGGGCGGCAGTG
GCGGCGGCGCAGGGGGGCGCCTGGCCCTGATCTGGATAGTCCCGCTCACCCTCGGCGGCCTCCTAGGAGT
GGCCTGGGGGGAATTCGAACAAAAACTCATCTCAGAAGAGGATCTAGCATCCAGTTTGGGAGCGCACCAC
ATCCACCATTTCCATGGCAGCAGCAAGCATCATTCAGTGCCTATTGCAATCTACAGGTCACCAGCATCCT
TGCGAGGCGGACACGCTGGGACGACGTATATCTTTAGCAAAGGTGGTGGACAAATTACATATAAGTGGCC
TCCTAATGACCGACCCAGTACACGAGCAGACAGGCTGGCCATCGGGTTTAGCACTGTTCAGAAGGAAGCA
GTGTTGGTGCGTGTGGACAGTTCCTCAGGCCTGGGTGACTACCTTGAGCTGCACATACACCAAGGAAAAA
TTGGAGTTAAATTTAATGTTGGGACAGATGACATCGCCATTGAGGAGTCCAATGCAATCATTAATGATGG
AAAATACCATGTAGTGCGTTTCACGAGGAGTGGTGGCAATGCCACGTTACAGGTGGACAGCTGGCCAGTC
ATCGAACGATACCCTGCAGGGCGTCAGCTCACAATCTTCAATAGCCAAGCAACCATAATAATTGGCGGGA
AAGAGCAGGGCCAGCCCTTCCAGGGCCAGCTCTCTGGGCTTTACTACAATGGCTTGAAAGTTCTGAATAT
GGCGGCAGAGAACGATGCCAACATCGCCATAGTGGGAAATGTGAGGCTGGTCGGTGAAGTGCCTTCCTCT
ATGACAACTGAGTCGACAGCCACTGCCATGCAGTCCGAGATGTCCACCTCAATCATGGAGACCACCACAA
CCCTGGCTACCAGCACAGCTCGACGAGGAAAGCCCCCCACAAAGGAGCCTATCAGCCAGACCACGGATGA
TATCCTTGTGGCCTCGGCAGAGTGTCCCAGCGACGATGAGGACATTGACCCCTGTGAGCCGAGCTCAGGT
GGGTTAGCCAACCCCACCCGAGTGGGCGGCCGCGAACCATACCCAGGCTCGGCAGAGGTGATCCGGGAGT
CTAGCAGTACCACTGGCATGGTGGTGGGGATTGTCGCAGCAGCAGCTCTGTGCATCCTCATCCTCCTCTA
TGCCATGTACAAGTACAGGAACCGGGATGAAGGGTCGTACCACGTGGATGAGAGTCGAAACTACATCAGT
AACTCAGCACAGTCCAATGGGGCTGTGGTCAAGGAGATGCAACCCAGCAGTGCTAAAAGCGCCAACAAAA
ACAAGAAGAACAAGGATAAGGAGTATTATGTCTAGAAGCTTATCGATAATCAACCTCTGGATTACAAAAT
TTGTGAAAGATTGACTGGTATTCTTAACTATGTTGCTCCTTTTACGCTATGTGGATACGCTGCTTTAATG
CCTTTGTATCATGCTATTGCTTCCCGTATGGCTTTCATTTTCTCCTCCTTGTATAAATCCTGGTTGCTGT
CTCTTTATGAGGAGTTGTGGCCCGTTGTCAGGCAACGTGGCGTGGTGTGCACTGTGTTTGCTGACGCAAC
CCCCACTGGTTGGGGCATTGCCACCACCTGTCAGCTCCTTTCCGGGACTTTCGCTTTCCCCCTCCCTATT
GCCACGGCGGAACTCATCGCCGCCTGCCTTGCCCGCTGCTGGACAGGGGCTCGGCTGTTGGGCACTGACA
ATTCCGTGGTGTTGTCGGGGAAATCATCGTCCTTTCCTTGGCTGCTCGCCTGTGTTGCCACCTGGATTCT
GCGCGGGACGTCCTTCTGCTACGTCCCTTCGGCCCTCAATCCAGCGGACCTTCCTTCCCGCGGCCTGCTG
CCGGCTCTGCGGCCTCTTCCGCGTCTTCGCCTTCGCCCTCAGACGAGTCGGATCTCCCTTTGGGCCGCCT
CCCCGCATCGATACCGTCGACCCGGGCGGCCGCTTCGAGCAGACATGATAAGATACATTGATGAGTTTGG
ACAAACCACAACTAGAATGCAGTGAAAAAAATGCTTTATTTGTGAAATTTGTGATGCTATTGCTTTATTT
GTAACCATTATAAGCTGCAATAAACAAGTTAACAACAACAATTGCATTCATTTTATGTTTCAGGTTCAGG
GGGAGATGTGGGAGGTTTTTTAAAGCAAGTAAAACCTCTACAAATGTGGTAAAATCGATAAGGATCTTCC
TAGAGCATGGCTACGTAGATAAGTAGCATGGCGGGTTAATCATTAACTACAAGGAACCCCTAGTGATGGA
GTTGGCCACTCCCTCTCTGCGCGCTCGCTCGCTCACTGAGGCCGGGCGACCAAAGGTCGCCCGACGCCCG
GGCTTTGCCCGGGCGGCCTCAGTGAGCGAGCGAGCGCGCAGCCTTAATTAACCTAATTCACTGGCCGTCG
TTTTACAACGTCGTGACTGGGAAAACCCTGGCGTTACCCAACTTAATCGCCTTGCAGCACATCCCCCTTT
CGCCAGCTGGCGTAATAGCGAAGAGGCCCGCACCGATCGCCCTTCCCAACAGTTGCGCAGCCTGAATGGC
GAATGGG
[124 nt withheld, positions 4768-4891]
C
[91 nt withheld, positions 4893-4983]
A
[49 nt withheld, positions 4985-5033]
CCTTTGACGTTGGAGTCCACGTTCTTT
[37 nt withheld, positions 5061-5097]
ACCCTATCTCGGTCTATTCTTTTGATTTATAAGGGATTTTGCCGATTTCGGCCTATTGGTTAAAAAATGA
GCTGATTTAACAAAAATTTAACGCGAATTTTAACAAAATATTAACGCTTACAATTTAGGTGGCACTTTTC
GGGGAAATGTGCGCGGAACCCCTATTTGTTTATTTTTCTAAATACATTCAAATATGTATCCGCTCATGAG
ACAATAACCCTGATAAATGCTTCAATAATATTGAAAAAGGAAGAGTATGAGTATTCAACATTTCCGTGTC
GCCCTTATTCCCTTTTTTGCGGCATTTTGCCTTCCTGTTTTTGCTCACCCAGAAACGCTGGTGAAAGTAA
AAGATGCTGAAGATCAGTTGGGTGCACGAGTGGGTTACATCGAACTGGATCTCAACAGCGGTAAGATCCT
TGAGAGTTTTCGCCCCGAAGAACGTTTTCCAATGATGAGCACTTTTAAAGTTCTGCTATGTGGCGCGGTA
TTATCCCGTATTGACGCCGGGCAAGAGCAACTCGGTCGCCGCATACACTATTCTCAGAATGACTTGGTTG
AGTACTCACCAGTCACAGAAAAGCATCTTACGGATGGCATGACAGTAAGAGAATTATGCAGTGCTGCCAT
AACCATGAGTGATAACACTGCGGCCAACTTACTTCTGACAACGATCGGAGGACCGAAGGAGCTAACCGCT
TTTTTGCACAACATGGGGGATCATGTAACTCGCCTTGATCGTTGGGAACCGGAGCTGAATGAAGCCATAC
CAAACGACGAGCGTGACACCACGATGCCTGTAGCAATGGCAACAACGTTGCGCAAACTATTAACTGGCGA
ACTACTTACTCTAGCTTCCCGGCAACAATTAATAGACTGGATGGAGGCGGATAAAGTTGCAGGACCACTT
CTGCGCTCGGCCCTTCCGGCTGGCTGGTTTATTGCTGATAAATCTGGAGCCGGTGAGCGTGGGTCTCGCG
GTATCATTGCAGCACTGGGGCCAGATGGTAAGCCCTCCCGTATCGTAGTTATCTACACGACGGGGAGTCA
GGCAACTATGGATGAACGAAATAGACAGATCGCTGAGATAGGTGCCTCACTGATTAAGCATTGGTAACTG
TCAGACCAAGTTTACTCATATATACTTTAGATTGATTTAAAACTTCATTTTTAATTTAAAAGGATCTAGG
TGAAGATCCTTTTTGATAATCTCATGACCAAAATCCCTTAACGTGAGTTTTCGTTCCACTGAGCGTCAGA
CCCCGTAGAAAAGATCAAAGGATCTTCTTGAGATCCTTTTTTTCTGCGCGTAATCTGCTGCTTGCAAACA
AAAAAACCACCGCTACCAGCGGTGGTTTGTTTGCCGGATCAAGAGCTACCAACTCTTTTTCCGAAGGTAA
CTGGCTTCAGCAGAGCGCAGATACCAAATACTGTTCTTCTAGTGTAGCCGTAGTTAGGCCACCACTTCAA
GAACTCTGTAGCACCGCCTACATACCTCGCTCTGCTAATCCTGTTACCAGTGGCTGCTGCCAGTGGCGAT
AAGTCGTGTCTTACCGGGTTGGACTCAAGACGATAGTTACCGGATAAGGCGCAGCGGTCGGGCTGAACGG
GGGGTTCGTGCACACAGCCCAGCTTGGAGCGAACGACCTACACCGAACTGAGATACCTACAGCGTGAGCT
ATGAGAAAGCGCCACGCTTCCCGAAGGGAGAAAGGCGGACAGGTATCCGGTAAGCGGCAGGGTCGGAACA
GGAGAGCGCACGAGGGAGCTTCCAGGGGGAAACGCCTGGTATCTTTATAGTCCTGTCGGGTTTCGCCACC
TCTGACTTGAGCGTCGATTTTTGTGATGCTCGTCAGGGGGGCGGAGCCTATGGAAAAACGCCAGCAACGC
GGCCTTTTTACGGTTCCTGGCCTTTTGCTGGCCTTTTGCTCACATGTTCTTTCCTGCGTTATCCCCTGAT
TCTGTGGATAACCGTATTACCGCCTTTGAGTGAGCTGATACCGCTCGCCGCAGCCGAACGACCGAGCGCA
GCGAGTCAGTGAGCGAGGAAGCGGAAG
