>Addgene plasmid #120176 | jk95 | addgene partial sequence | sequence record 236064 | Addgene Partial NGS Result
GTAGTTAATGATTAACCCGCCATGCTACTTATCTACGTAGCCATGCTCTAGGAAGATCGTACCATTGACG
TCAATAATGACGTATGTTCCCATAGTAACGCCAATAGGGACTTTCCATTGACGTCAATGGGTGGAGTATT
TACGGTAAACTGCCCACTTGGCAGTACATCAAGTGTATCATATGCCAAGTACGCCCCCTATTGACGTCAA
TGACGGTAAATGGCCCGCCTGGCATTATGCCCAGTACATGACCTTATGGGACTTTCCTACTTGGCAGTAC
ATCTACGTATTAGTCATCGCTATTACCATGGTCGAGGTGAGCCCCACGTTCTGCTTCACTCTCCCCATCT
CCCCCCCCTCCCCACCCCCAATTTTGTATTTATTTATTTTTTAATTATTTTGTGCAGCGATGGGGGCGGG
GGGGGGGGGGGGGCGCGCGCCAGGCGGGGCGGGGCGGGGCGAGGGGCGGGGCGGGGCGAGGCGGAGAGGT
GCGGCGGCAGCCAATCAGAGCGGCGCGCTCCGAAAGTTTCCTTTTATGGCGAGGCGGCGGCGGCGGCGGC
CCTATAAAAAGCGAAGCGCGCGGCGGGCGGGAGTCGCTGCGCGCTGCCTTCGCCCCGTGCCCCGCTCCGC
CGCCGCCTCGCGCCGCCCGCCCCGGCTCTGACTGACCGCGTTACTCCCACAGGTGAGCGGGCGGGACGGC
CCTTCTCCTCCGGGCTGTAATTAGCGCTTGGTTTAATGACGGCTTGTTTCTTTTCTGTGGCTGCGTGAAA
GCCTTGAGGGGCTCCGGGAGGGCCCTTTGTGCGGGGGGAGCGGCTCGGGGCTGTCCGCGGGGGGACGGCT
GCCTTCGGGGGGGACGGGGCAGGGCGGGGTTCGGCTTCTGGCGTGTGACCGGCGGCTCTAGAGCCTCTGC
TAACCATGTTCATGCCTTCTTCTTTTTCCTACAGCTCCTGGGCAACGTGCTGGTTATTGTGCTGTCTCAT
CATTTTGGCAAAGAATTGGATCTGCCACCATGGTGAGCAAGGGCGAGGAGCTGTTCACCGGGGTGGTGCC
CATCCTGGTCGAGCTGGACGGCGACGTAAACGGCCACAAGTTCAGCGTGTCCGGCGAGGGCGAGGGCGAT
GCCACCTACGGCAAGCTGACCCTGAAGTTCATCTGCACCACCGGCAAGCTGCCCGTGCCCTGGCCCACCC
TCGTGACCACCCTGACCTACGGCGTGCAGTGCTTCAGCCGCTACCCCGACCACATGAAGCAGCACGACTT
CTTCAAGTCCGCCATGCCCGAAGGCTACGTCCAGGAGCGCACCATCTTCTTCAAGGACGACGGCAACTAC
AAGACCCGCGCCGAGGTGAAGTTCGAGGGCGACACCCTGGTGAACCGCATCGAGCTGAAGGGCATCGACT
TCAAGGAGGACGGCAACATCCTGGGGCACAAGCTGGAGTACAACTACAACAGCCACAACGTCTATATCAT
GGCCGACAAGCAGAAGAACGGCATCAAGGTGAACTTCAAGATCCGCCACAACATCGAGGACGGCAGCGTG
CAGCTCGCCGACCACTACCAGCAGAACACCCCCATCGGCGACGGCCCCGTGCTGCTGCCCGACAACCACT
ACCTGAGCACCCAGTCCGCCCTGAGCAAAGACCCCAACGAGAAGCGCGATCACATGGTCCTGCTGGAGTT
CGTGACCGCCGCCGGGATCACTCTCGGCATGGACGAGCTGTACAAGGGAAGCGGAGCTACTAACTTCAGC
CTGCTGAAGCAGGCTGGAGACGTGGAGGAGAACCCTGGACCTATGTACCAGAGGATGCTCCGGTGCGGCG
CCGATCTGGGATCGCCCGGGGGCGGCAGTGGCGGCGGCGCAGGGGGGCGCCTGGCCCTGATCTGGATAGT
CCCGCTCACCCTCGGCGGCCTCCTAGGAGTGGCCTGGGGGGAATTCGAACAAAAACTCATCTCAGAAGAG
GATCTAGCATCCAGTTTGGGAGCGCACCACATCCACCATTTCCATGGCAGCAGCAAGCATCATTCAGTGC
CTATTGCAATCTACAGGTCACCAGCATCCTTGCGAGGCGGACACGCTGGGACGACGTATATCTTTAGCAA
AGGTGGTGGACAAATTACATATAAGTGGCCTCCTAATGACCGACCCAGTACACGAGCAGACAGGCTGGCC
ATCGGGTTTAGCACTGTTCAGAAGGAAGCAGTGTTGGTGCGTGTGGACAGTTCCTCAGGCCTGGGTGACT
ACCTTGAGCTGCACATACACCAAGGAAAAATTGGAGTTAAATTTAATGTTGGGACAGATGACATCGCCAT
TGAGGAGTCCAATGCAATCATTAATGATGGAAAATACCATGTAGTGCGTTTCACGAGGAGTGGTGGCAAT
GCCACGTTACAGGTGGACAGCTGGCCAGTCATCGAACGATACCCTGCAGGGCGTCAGCTCACAATCTTCA
ATAGCCAAGCAACCATAATAATTGGCGGGAAAGAGCAGGGCCAGCCCTTCCAGGGCCAGCTCTCTGGGCT
TTACTACAATGGCTTGAAAGTTCTGAATATGGCGGCAGAGAACGATGCCAACATCGCCATAGTGGGAAAT
GTGAGGCTGGTCGGTGAAGTGCCTTCCTCTATGACAACTGAGTCGACAGCCACTGCCATGCAGTCCGAGA
TGTCCACCTCAATCATGGAGACCACCACAACCCTGGCTACCAGCACAGCTCGACGAGGAAAGCCCCCCAC
AAAGGAGCCTATCAGCCAGACCACGGATGATATCCTTGTGGCCTCGGCAGAGTGTCCCAGCGACGATGAG
GACATTGACCCCTGTGAGCCGAGCTCAGGTGGGTTAGCCAACCCCACCCGAGTGGGCGGCCGCGAACCAT
ACCCAGGCTCGGCAGAGGTGATCCGGGAGTCTAGCAGTACCACTGGCATGGTGGTGGGGATTGTCGCAGC
AGCAGCTCTGTGCATCCTCATCCTCCTCTATGCCATGTACAAGTACAGGAACCGGGATGAAGGGTCGTAC
CACGTGGATGAGAGTCGAAACTACATCAGTAACTCAGCACAGTCCAATGGGGCTGTGGTCAAGGAGATGC
AACCCAGCAGTGCTAAAAGTGCCAACAAAAACAAGAAGAACAAGGATAAGGAGTATTATGTCTAGAAGCT
TATCGATAATCAACCTCTGGATTACAAAATTTGTGAAAGATTGACTGGTATTCTTAACTATGTTGCTCCT
TTTACGCTATGTGGATACGCTGCTTTAATGCCTTTGTATCATGCTATTGCTTCCCGTATGGCTTTCATTT
TCTCCTCCTTGTATAAATCCTGGTTGCTGTCTCTTTATGAGGAGTTGTGGCCCGTTGTCAGGCAACGTGG
CGTGGTGTGCACTGTGTTTGCTGACGCAACCCCCACTGGTTGGGGCATTGCCACCACCTGTCAGCTCCTT
TCCGGGACTTTCGCTTTCCCCCTCCCTATTGCCACGGCGGAACTCATCGCCGCCTGCCTTGCCCGCTGCT
GGACAGGGGCTCGGCTGTTGGGCACTGACAATTCCGTGGTGTTGTCGGGGAAATCATCGTCCTTTCCTTG
GCTGCTCGCCTGTGTTGCCACCTGGATTCTGCGCGGGACGTCCTTCTGCTACGTCCCTTCGGCCCTCAAT
CCAGCGGACCTTCCTTCCCGCGGCCTGCTGCCGGCTCTGCGGCCTCTTCCGCGTCTTCGCCTTCGCCCTC
AGACGAGTCGGATCTCCCTTTGGGCCGCCTCCCCGCATCGATACCGTCGACCCGGGCGGCCGCTTCGAGC
AGACATGATAAGATACATTGATGAGTTTGGACAAACCACAACTAGAATGCAGTGAAAAAAATGCTTTATT
TGTGAAATTTGTGATGCTATTGCTTTATTTGTAACCATTATAAGCTGCAATAAACAAGTTAACAACAACA
ATTGCATTCATTTTATGTTTCAGGTTCAGGGGGAGATGTGGGAGGTTTTTTAAAGCAAGTAAAACCTCTA
CAAATGTGGTAAAATCGATAAGGATCTTCCTAGAGCATGGCTACGTAGATAAGTAGCATGGCGGGTTAAT
CATTAACTACA
